Addgene plasmid #91447: pHH0103_SKAP2-1/1
Purpose: Protein expression and purification of human SH3 domain construct SKAP2-1/1
Depositing lab: Sachdev Sidhu. Depositing organization: University of Toronto. Publication: Comprehensive Analysis of the Human SH3 Domain Family Reveals a Wide Variety of Non-canonical Specificities. Teyra J, Huang H, Jain S, Guan X, Dong A, Liu Y, Tempel W, Min J, Tong Y, Kim PM, Bader GD, Sidhu SS. Structure. 2017 Oct 3;25(10):1598-1610.e3. doi: 10.1016/j.str.2017.07.017. Epub 2017 Sep 7. PubMed 28890361.
Backbone
  Vector backbone: pHH0103
  Vector type: Bacterial Expression
Growth in bacteria
  Bacterial resistance: Ampicillin, 100 μg/mL
  Growth temperature: 37°C
  Growth strain: DH5alpha
  Copy number: Low Copy
Gene/Insert
  Gene/Insert name: SKAP2-1/1
  Species: H. sapiens (human)
  Insert size (bp): 227
  Entrez Gene: SKAP2 (a.k.a. PRAP, RA70, SAPS, SCAP2, SKAP-HOM, SKAP55R)
  Cloning method: Restriction Enzyme; 5′ cloning site Sfi1 (unknown if destroyed); 3′ cloning site Not1 (unknown if destroyed)
Terms and licenses: Academic/Nonprofit Terms; Industry Terms: Not Available to Industry
How to cite: pHH0103_SKAP2-1/1 was a gift from Sachdev Sidhu (Addgene plasmid # 91447 ; http://n2t.net/addgene:91447 ; RRID:Addgene_91447)
