[The description below was written by a language model from this plasmid's Addgene catalogue record and pLannotate feature annotations shown in this document.]
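Description:
pHH0103_SKAP2-1/1 is a bacterial expression plasmid for producing and purifying the single SH3 domain of human SKAP2, a Src kinase-associated adaptor protein. It is one of a set of constructs covering the human SH3 domain family. The roughly 6.9 kb plasmid is built on the pHH0103 backbone and is propagated in E. coli through a ColE1/pBR322-type origin, with ampicillin selection provided by the bla (TEM beta-lactamase) gene and its own promoter. The catalogue lists it as low copy. The backbone retains pBR322-derived elements such as the bom region and rop, although rop is annotated only as fragments interrupted by an f1 phage origin.

Expression is driven by the hybrid tac promoter followed by a lac operator. The plasmid also carries lacI under the lacIq promoter, so transcription is repressed until it is induced with IPTG. The open reading frame begins with a 6xHis tag, continues into Schistosoma japonicum glutathione S-transferase, and ends with the SKAP2 fragment, which was cloned between SfiI and NotI sites. The resulting His-GST-SH3 fusion can be captured on either nickel or glutathione resin. The feature table detects about 174 bp of SKAP2 coding sequence within the 227 bp recorded insert.

An fd phage terminator lies immediately downstream of the insert. It is followed by fragments of M13 gene III and a tetracycline-resistance remnant. Together with the f1 origin, these suggest the backbone derives from a phagemid, but the record assigns them no function here. Any protease cleavage site between GST and the domain is not annotated.
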