Features (pLannotate 1.2.2; 21 found; start..end, strand, type, name):
     37..114     +  promoter       lacIq promoter: lacI (mutant); In the lacIq allele, a single base change in the promoter boosts expression of the lacI gene about 10-fold.
    115..1197    +  CDS            lacI: lac repressor; lacI; The lac repressor binds to the lac operator to inhibit transcription in E. coli. This inhibition can be relieved by adding lactose or isopropyl-β-D-thiogalactopyranoside (IPTG).
   1210..1231    +  protein_bind   CAP binding site: CAP binding activates transcription in the presence of cAMP. E. coli catabolite activator protein
   1250..1267    +  promoter       tet promoter (fragment): E. coli promoter for tetracycline efflux protein gene
   1440..1468    +  promoter       tac promoter: strong E. coli promoter; hybrid between the trp and lac UV5 promoters
   1476..1492    +  protein_bind   lac operator: The lac repressor binds to the lac operator to inhibit transcription in E. coli. This inhibition can be relieved by adding lactose or isopropyl-β-D-thiogalactopyranoside (IPTG). lac repressor encoded by lacI
   1577..1594    +  CDS            6xHis: 6xHis affinity tag
   1610..2263    +  CDS            GST26_SCHJA: Experimental evidence at protein level: Swiss-Prot protein existence level 1. GST isoenzymes appear to play a central role in the parasite detoxification system. Other functions are also suspected including a role in increasing the solubility of haematin in the parasite gut. From Schistosoma japonicum (Blood fluke).
   2363..2536    +  CDS            SKAP2 (fragment): SKAP2_HUMAN - Also known as PRAP, RA70, SAPS, SCAP2, SKAP55R. Experimental evidence at protein level: Swiss-Prot protein existence level 1. May be involved in B-cell and macrophage adhesion processes. In B-cells, may act by coupling the B-cell receptor (BCR) to integrin activation. May play a role in src signaling pathway. From Homo sapiens (Human).
   2552..2599    +  terminator     fd terminator (sequence withheld): central terminator from bacteriophage fd (Otsuka and Kunisawa, 1982)
   2604..2816    +  CDS            M13 gene III (fragment) (sequence partly withheld): pIII; III; minor coat protein
   2831..3301    +  CDS            M13 gene III (fragment) (sequence partly withheld): pIII; III; minor coat protein
   3323..3393    +  CDS            TcR (fragment): tetracycline efflux protein; tet; confers resistance to tetracycline
   3635..4015    -  CDS            YPB1_ECOLX: Protein predicted: Swiss-Prot protein existence level 4. From Escherichia coli.
   4032..4183    +  CDS            rop (fragment): Rop protein, which maintains plasmids at low copy number; rop
   4219..4647    -  rep_origin     f1 ori (sequence partly withheld): f1 bacteriophage origin of replication; arrow indicates direction of (+) strand synthesis
   4656..4695    +  CDS            rop (fragment): Rop protein, which maintains plasmids at low copy number; rop
   4797..4937    +  misc_feature   bom: basis of mobility region from pBR322
   5123..5710    -  rep_origin     ori: high-copy-number ColE1/pMB1/pBR322/pUC origin of replication
   5884..6741    -  CDS            bla: BLAT_ECOLX - Experimental evidence at protein level: Swiss-Prot protein existence level 1. TEM-type are the most prevalent beta-lactamases in enterobacteria; they hydrolyze the beta-lactam bond in susceptible beta-lactam antibiotics, thus conferring resistance to penicillins and cephalosporins. TEM-3 and TEM-4 are capable of hydrolyzing cefotaxime and ceftazidime. TEM-5 is capable of hydrolyzing ceftazidime. TEM-6 is capable of hydrolyzing ceftazidime and aztreonam. TEM-8/CAZ-2, TEM- 16/CAZ-7 and TEM-24/CAZ-6 are markedly active against ceftazidime. IRT- 4 shows resistance to beta-lactamase in
   6742..6846    -  promoter       AmpR promoter: bla
>Addgene plasmid #91447 | pHH0103_SKAP2-1/1 | addgene full sequence | sequence record 192309 | Addgene NGS Result
GCGTATCACGAGGCCCTTTCGTCTTCAAGAATTCCCGACACCATCGAATGGTGCAAAACCTTTCGCGGTA
TGGCATGATAGCGCCCGGAAGAGAGTCAATTCAGGGTGGTGAATGTGAAACCAGTAACGTTATACGATGT
CGCAGAGTATGCCGGTGTCTCTTATCAGACCGTTTCCCGCGTGGTGAACCAGGCCAGCCACGTTTCTGCG
AAAACGCGGGAAAAAGTGGAAGCGGCGATGGCGGAGCTGAATTACATTCCCAACCGCGTGGCACAACAAC
TGGCGGGCAAACAGTCGTTGCTGATTGGCGTTGCCACCTCCAGTCTGGCCCTGCACGCGCCGTCGCAAAT
TGTCGCGGCGATTAAATCTCGCGCCGATCAACTGGGTGCCAGCGTGGTGGTGTCGATGGTAGAACGAAGC
GGCGTCGAAGCCTGTAAAGCGGCGGTGCACAATCTTCTCGCGCAACGCGTCAGTGGGCTGATCATTAACT
ATCCGCTGGATGACCAGGATGCCATTGCTGTGGAAGCTGCCTGCACTAATGTTCCGGCGTTATTTCTTGA
TGTCTCTGACCAGACACCCATCAACAGTATTATTTTCTCCCATGAAGACGGTACGCGACTGGGCGTGGAG
CATCTGGTCGCATTGGGTCACCAGCAAATCGCGCTGTTAGCGGGCCCATTAAGTTCTGTCTCGGCGCGTC
TGCGTCTGGCTGGCTGGCATAAATATCTCACTCGCAATCAAATTCAGCCGATAGCGGAACGGGAAGGCGA
CTGGAGTGCCATGTCCGGTTTTCAACAAACCATGCAAATGCTGAATGAGGGCATCGTTCCCACTGCGATG
CTGGTTGCCAACGATCAGATGGCGCTGGGCGCAATGCGCGCCATTACCGAGTCCGGGCTGCGCGTTGGTG
CGGATATCTCGGTAGTGGGATACGACGATACCGAAGACAGCTCATGTTATATCCCGCCGTTAACCACCAT
CAAACAGGATTTTCGCCTGCTGGGGCAAACCAGCGTGGACCGCTTGCTGCAACTCTCTCAGGGCCAGGCG
GTGAAGGGCAATCAGCTGTTGCCCGTCTCACTGGTGAAAAGAAAAACCACCCTGGCGCCCAATACGCAAA
CCGCCTCTCCCCGCGCGTTGGCCGATTCATTAATGCAGCTGGCACGACAGGTTTCCCGACTGGAAAGCGG
GCAGTGAGCGCAACGCAATTAATGTAAGTTAGCTCACTCATTAGGCACAATTCTCATGTTTGACAGCTTA
TCATCGACTGCACGGTGCACCAATGCTTCTGGCGTCAGGCAGCCATCGGAAGCTGTGGTATGGCTGTGCA
GGTCGTAAATCACTGCATAATTCGTGTCGCTCAAGGCGCACTCCCGTTCTGGATAATGTTTTTTGCGCCG
ACATCATAACGGTTCTGGCAAATATTCTGAAATGAGCTGTTGACAATTAATCATCGGCTCGTATAATGTG
TGGAATTGTGAGCGGATAACAATTTCACACAGGAAACAGCCAGTCCGTTTAGGTGTTTTCACGAGCACTT
CACCAACAAGGACCATAGATTATGAAAATCGAAGAACACCATCACCATCACCATTCCAGCGGTAAGCTTA
TGTCCCCTATACTAGGTTATTGGAAAATTAAGGGCCTTGTGCAACCCACTCGACTTCTTTTGGAATATCT
TGAAGAAAAATATGAAGAGCATTTGTATGAGCGCGATGAAGGTGATAAATGGCGAAACAAAAAGTTTGAA
TTGGGTTTGGAGTTTCCCAATCTTCCTTATTATATTGATGGTGATGTTAAATTAACACAGTCTATGGCCA
TCATACGTTATATAGCTGACAAGCACAACATGTTGGGTGGTTGTCCAAAAGAGCGTGCAGAGATTTCAAT
GCTTGAAGGAGCGGTTTTGGATATTAGATACGGTGTTTCGAGAATTGCATATAGTAAAGACTTTGAAACT
CTCAAAGTTGATTTTCTTAGCAAGCTACCTGAAATGCTGAAAATGTTCGAAGATCGTTTATGTCATAAAA
CATATTTAAATGGTGATCATGTAACCCATCCTGACTTCATGTTGTATGACGCTCTTGATGTTGTTTTATA
CATGGACCCAATGTGCCTGGATGCGTTCCCAAAATTAGTTTGTTTTAAAAAACGTATTGAAGCTATCCCA
CAAATTGATAAGTACTTGAAATCCAGCAAGTATATAGCATGGCCTTTGCAGGGCTGGCAAGCCACGTTTG
GTGGTGGCGACCATCCTCCAAAATCGGATCTGGAAGTTCTGTTCCAGGGGCCCCTGTCCAGCGGTCTGGT
TCCGCGTGGTTCCGGTACCGCGGCCCAGCCGGCCATGGCCCAGGGCGCGCTGAACTTCTATCAGGGTCTG
TGGGATTGTACCGGTGCATTTTCCGATGAACTGTCCTTCAAACGTGGTGATGTCATTTACATTCTGTCCA
AAGAATACAACCGTTATGGTTGGTGGGTCGGTGAAATGAAAGGTGCCATTGGTCTGGTTCCGAAAGCCTA
CATTATGGAAATGTACGCGGCCGCATA
[142 nt withheld, positions 2548-2689]
C
[98 nt withheld, positions 2691-2788]
AGTTTGTACTGGTGACGAAACTCAGTGTCTAGCTAGAGTGGC
[149 nt withheld, positions 2831-2979]
T
[41 nt withheld, positions 2981-3021]
T
[62 nt withheld, positions 3023-3084]
A
[35 nt withheld, positions 3086-3120]
CCTCCCTCAATCGGTTGAATGTCGCCCTTTTGTCTTTGGCGCTGGTAAACCATATGAA
[86 nt withheld, positions 3179-3264]
T
[54 nt withheld, positions 3266-3319]
CTAGCGCCGCCCTATACCTTGTCTGCCTCCCCGCGTTGCGTCGCGGTGCATGGAGCCGGGCCACCTCGAC
CTGAATGGAAGCCGGCGGCACCTCGCTAACGGATTCACCACTCCAAGAATTGGAGCCAATCAATTCTTGC
GGAGAACTGTGAATGCGCAAACCAACCCTTGGCAGAACATATCCATCGCGTCCGCCATCTCCAGCAGCCG
CACGCGGCGCATCTCGGGCAGCGTTGGGTCCTGGCCACGGGTGCGCATGATCGTGCTCCTGTCGTTGAGG
ACCCGGCTAGGCTGGCGGGGTTGCCTTACTGGTTAGCAGAATGAATCACCGATACGCGAGCGAACGTGAA
GCGACTGCTGCTGCAAAACGTCTGCGACCTGAGCAACAACATGAATGGTCTTCGGTTTCCGTGTTTCGTA
AAGTCTGGAAACGCGGAAGTCAGCGCCCTGCACCATTATGTTCCGGATCTGCATCGCAGGATGCTGCTGG
CTACCCTGTGGAACACCTACATCTGTATTAACGAAGCGCTGGCATTGACCCTGAGTGATTTTTCTCTGGT
CCCGCCGCATCCATACCGCCAGTTGTTTACCCTCACAACGTTCCAGTAACCGGGCATGTTCATCATCAGT
AACCCGTATCGTGAGCATCCTCTCTCGTTTCATCGGTATCATTACCCCCATGAACAGAAATCCCCCTTAC
ACGGAGGCATCAGTGACCAAACAGGAAAAAACCGCCCTTAACATGGCCCGCTTTATCAGAAGCCAGACAT
TAACGCTTCTGGAGAAACTCAACGAGCTGGACGCGGATGAACAGGCAGACATCTGTGAATCGCTTCACGA
CCACGCTGATGAGCTTTACCGCAGGATCCGCGAAATTGTAAGCGTTAATATTTTGTTAAAATTCGCGTTA
AATTTTTGTTAAATCAGCTCATTTTTTAACCAATAGGCCGAAATCGGCAAAATCCCTTATAAATCAAAAG
AATAGACCGAGATAGGGT
[37 nt withheld, positions 4318-4354]
AAAGAACGTGGACTCCAACGTCAAAGG
[49 nt withheld, positions 4382-4430]
T
[91 nt withheld, positions 4432-4522]
G
[124 nt withheld, positions 4524-4647]
CGCGGATCCTGCCTCGCGCGTTTCGGTGATGACGGTGAAAACCTCTGACACATGCAGCTCCCGGAGACGG
TCACAGCTTGTCTGTAAGCGGATGCCGGGAGCAGACAAGCCCGTCAGGGCGCGTCAGCGGGTGTTGGCGG
GTGTCGGGGCGCAGCCATGACCCAGTCACGTAGCGATAGCGGAGTGTATACTGGCTTAACTATGCGGCAT
CAGAGCAGATTGTACTGAGAGTGCACCATATGCGGTGTGAAATACCGCACAGATGCGTAAGGAGAAAATA
CCGCATCAGGCGCTCTTCCGCTTCCTCGCTCACTGACTCGCTGCGCTCGGTCGTTCGGCTGCGGCGAGCG
GTATCAGCTCACTCAAAGGCGGTAATACGGTTATCCACAGAATCAGGGGATAACGCAGGAAAGAACATGT
GAGCAAAAGGCCAGCAAAAGGCCAGGAACCGTAAAAAGGCCGCGTTGCTGGCGTTTTTCCATAGGCTCCG
CCCCCCTGACGAGCATCACAAAAATCGACGCTCAAGTCAGAGGTGGCGAAACCCGACAGGACTATAAAGA
TACCAGGGTTTCCCCCTGGAAGCTCCCTCGTGCGCTCTCCTGTTCCGACCCTGCCGCTTACCGGATACCT
GTCCGCCTTTCTCCCTTCGGGAAGCGTGGCGCTTTCTCATAGCTCACGCTGTAGGTATCTCAGTTCGGTG
TAGGTCGTTCGCTCCAAGCTGGGCTGTGTGCACGAACCCCCCGTTCAGCCCGACCGCTGCGCCTTATCCG
GTAACTATCGTCTTGAGTCCAACCCGGTAAGACACGACTTATCGCCACTGGCAGCAGCCACTGGTAACAG
GATTAGCAGAGCGAGGTATGTAGGCGGTGCTACAGAGTTCTTGAAGTGGTGGCCTAACTACGGCTACACT
AGAAGGACAGTATTTGGTATCTGCGCTCTGCTGAAGCCAGTTACCTTCGGAAAAAGAGTTGGTAGCTCTT
GATCCGGCAAACAAACCACCGCTGGTAGCGGTGGTTTTTTTGTTTGCAAGCAGCAGATTACGCGCAGAAA
AAAAGGATCTCAAGAAGATCCTTTGATCTTTTCTACGGGGTCTGACGCTCAGTGGAACGAAAACTCACGT
TAAGGGATTTTGGTCATGAGATTATCAAAAAGGATCTTCACCTAGATCCTTTTAAATTAAAAATGAAGTT
TTAAATCAATCTAAAGTATATATGAGTAAACTTGGTCTGACAGTTACCAATGCTTAATCAGTGAGGCACC
TATCTCAGCGATCTGTCTATTTCGTTCATCCATAGTTGCCTGACTCCCCGTCGTGTAGATAACTACGATA
CGGGAGGGCTTACCATCTGGCCCCAGTGCTGCAATGATACCGCGAGACCCACGCTCACCGGCTCCAGATT
TATCAGCAATAAACCAGCCAGCCGGAAGGGCCGAGCGCAGAAGTGGTCCTGCAACTTTATCCGCCTCCAT
CCAGTCTATTAATTGTTGCCGGGAAGCTAGAGTAAGTAGTTCGCCAGTTAATAGTTTGCGCAACGTTGTT
GCCATTGCTGCAGGCATCGTGGTGTCACGCTCGTCGTTTGGTATGGCTTCATTCAGCTCCGGTTCCCAAC
GATCAAGGCGAGTTACATGATCCCCCATATTGTGCAAAAAAGCGGTTAGCTCCTTCGGTCCTCCGATCGT
TGTCAGAAGTAAGTTGGCCGCAGTGTTATCACTCATGGTTATGGCAGCACTGCATAATTCTCTTACTGTC
ATGCCATCCGTAAGATGCTTTTCTGTGACTGGTGAGTACTCAACCAAGTCATTCTGAGAATAGTGTATGC
GGCGACCGAGTTGCTCTTGCCCGGCGTCAACACGGGATAATACCGCGCCACATAGCAGAACTTTAAAAGT
GCTCATCATTGGAAAACGTTCTTCGGGGCGAAAACTCTCAAGGATCTTACCGCTGTTGAGATCCAGTTCG
ATGTAACCCACTCGTGCACCCAACTGATCTTCAGCATCTTTTACTTTCACCAGCGTTTCTGGGTGAGCAA
AAACAGGAAGGCAAAATGCCGCAAAAAAGGGAATAAGGGCGACACGGAAATGTTGAATACTCATACTCTT
CCTTTTTCAATATTATTGAAGCATTTATCAGGGTTATTGTCTCATGAGCGGATACATATTTGAATGTATT
TAGAAAAATAAACAAATAGGGGTTCCGCGCACATTTCCCCGAAAAGTGCCACCTGACGTCTAAGAAACCA
TTATTATCATGACATTAACCTATAAAAATAG
