>Addgene plasmid #91447 | pHH0103_SKAP2-1/1 | depositor partial sequence | sequence record 175935 | insert sequence
GGTACCGAATTCGGATCCGCGCGCTGAACTTCTATCAGGGTCTGTGGGATTGTACCGGTGCATTTTCCGA
TGAACTGTCCTTCAAACGTGGTGATGTCATTTACATTCTGTCCAAAGAATACAACCGTTATGGTTGGTGG
GTCGGTGAAATGAAAGGTGCCATTGGTCTGGTTCCGAAAGCCTACATTATGGAAATGTACGCGGCCGCTA
GCTAAGTCGACGAGCTC
